>Addgene plasmid #125801 | pFH16 | addgene full sequence | sequence record 251817 | Addgene NGS Result
GTGGCTCTTCAGTGGACGAAAGGGCCTCGTGATACGCCTATTTTTATAGGTTAATGTCATGATAATAATG
GTTTCTTAGACGTCAGGTGGCACTTTTCGGGGAAATGTGCGCGGAACCCCTATTTGTTTATTTTTCTAAA
TACATTCAAATATGTATCCGCTCATGAGACAATAACCCTGATAAATGCTTCAATAATATTGAAAAAGGAA
GAGTATGCGCTCACGCAACTGGTCCAGAACCTTGACCGAACGCAGCGGTGGTAACGGCGCAGTGGCGGTT
TTCATGGCTTGTTATGACTGTTTTTTTTTGGGGTACAGTCTATGCCTCGGGCATCCAAGCAGCAAGCGCG
TTACGCCGTGGGTCGATGTTTGATGTTATGGAGCAGCAACGATGTTACGCAGCAGGGCAGTCGCCCTAAA
ACAAAGTTAAACATCATGAGGGAAGCGGTGATCGCCGAAGTATCGACTCAACTATCAGAGGTAGTTGGCG
TCATCGAGCGCCATCTCGAACCGACGTTGCTGGCCGTACATTTGTACGGCTCCGCAGTGGATGGCGGCCT
GAAGCCACACAGCGATATTGATTTGCTGGTTACGGTGACCGTAAGGCTTGATGAAACAACGCGGCGAGCT
TTGATCAACGACCTTTTGGAAACTTCGGCTTCCCCTGGAGAGAGCGAGATTCTCCGCGCTGTAGAAGTCA
CCATTGTTGTGCACGACGACATCATTCCGTGGCGTTATCCAGCTAAGCGCGAACTGCAATTTGGAGAATG
GCAGCGCAATGACATTCTTGCAGGTATCTTCGAGCCAGCCACGATCGACATTGATCTGGCTATCTTGCTG
ACAAAAGCAAGAGAACATAGCGTTGCCTTGGTAGGTCCAGCGGCGGAGGAACTCTTTGATCCGGTTCCTG
AACAGGATCTATTTGAGGCGCTAAATGAAACCTTAACGCTATGGAACTCGCCGCCCGACTGGGCTGGCGA
TGAGCGAAATGTAGTGCTTACGTTGTCCCGCATTTGGTACAGCGCAGTAACCGGCAAAATCGCGCCGAAG
GATGTCGCTGCCGACTGGGCAATGGAGCGCCTGCCGGCCCAGTATCAGCCCGTCATACTTGAAGCTAGAC
AGGCTTATCTTGGACAAGAAGAAGATCGCTTGGCCTCGCGCGCAGATCAGTTGGAAGAATTTGTCCATTA
CGTAAAAGGCGAGATCACCAAGGTAGTCGGCAAATAACTGTCAGACCAAGTTTACTCATATATACTTTAG
ATTGATTTAAAACTTCATTTTTAATTTAAAAGGATCTAGGTGAAGATCCTTTTTGATAATCTCATGACCA
AAATCCCTTAACGTGAGTTTTCGTTCCACTGAGCGTCAGACCCCGTAGAAAAGATCAAAGGATCTTCTTG
AGATCCTTTTTTTCTGCGCGTAATCTGCTGCTTGCAAACAAAAAAACCACCGCTACCAGCGGTGGTTTGT
TTGCCGGATCAAGAGCTACCAACTCTTTTTCCGAAGGTAACTGGCTTCAGCAGAGCGCAGATACCAAATA
CTGTTCTTCTAGTGTAGCCGTAGTTAGGCCACCACTTCAAGAACTCTGTAGCACCGCCTACATACCTCGC
TCTGCTAATCCTGTTACCAGTGGCTGCTGCCAGTGGCGATAAGTCGTGTCTTACCGGGTTGGACTCAAGA
CGATAGTTACCGGATAAGGCGCAGCGGTCGGGCTGAACGGGGGGTTCGTGCACACAGCCCAGCTTGGAGC
GAACGACCTACACCGAACTGAGATACCTACAGCGTGAGCTATGAGAAAGCGCCACGCTTCCCGAAGGGAG
AAAGGCGGACAGGTATCCGGTAAGCGGCAGGGTCGGAACAGGAGAGCGCACGAGGGAGCTTCCAGGGGGA
AACGCCTGGTATCTTTATAGTCCTGTCGGGTTTCGCCACCTCTGACTTGAGCGTCGATTTTTGTGATGCT
CGTCAGGGGGGCGGAGCCTATGGAAAAACGCCAGCAACGCGGCCTTTTTACGGTTCCTGGCCTTTTGCTG
GCCTTTTGCTCACATGTTCTTTCCTGCGTTATCCCCTGATTCTGTGGATAACCGTATTACCGCCTTTGAG
TGAGCTGATACCGCTCGCCGCAGCCGAACGACCGAGCGCAGCGAGTCAGTGAGCGAGGAAGCGGAAGAGC
GCCCAATACGCAAACCGCCTCTCCCCGCGCGTTGGCCGATTCATTAATCACTCTGTGGTCTCAAATGTCC
ATCTACCAAGAGTTCGTGAACAAGTACTCCCTGTCCAAGACCCTCCGCTTCGAGCTTATCCCACAGGGCA
AGACGCTCGAGAACATCAAGGCCAGGGGCCTCATCCTCGACGACGAGAAGAGAGCCAAGGACTACAAGAA
GGCCAAGCAGATCATCGACAAGTACCACCAGTTCTTTATCGAGGAGATCCTCTCCTCCGTCTGCATCTCC
GAGGACCTGCTCCAGAACTACTCCGACGTGTACTTCAAGCTCAAGAAGTCCGACGACGACAACCTCCAGA
AGGACTTCAAGTCCGCCAAGGACACCATCAAGAAGCAGATCTCCGAGTACATTAAGGACTCCGAGAAGTT
CAAGAACCTCTTCAACCAGAACCTCATCGACGCCAAGAAGGGGCAAGAGTCCGACCTCATCCTGTGGCTC
AAGCAGTCCAAGGACAACGGCATCGAGCTGTTCAAGGCCAACTCCGACATCACCGACATCGACGAGGCCC
TCGAGATCATTAAGTCCTTCAAGGGCTGGACCACCTACTTCAAGGGGTTCCACGAGAACCGCAAGAACGT
GTACTCCTCCAACGACATCCCGACCTCCATCATCTACAGGATCGTGGACGATAACCTGCCGAAGTTCCTT
GAGAACAAGGCCAAGTACGAGTCCCTCAAGGACAAGGCCCCAGAGGCCATCAACTACGAGCAGATCAAGA
AGGACCTCGCCGAGGAGCTGACCTTCGACATCGATTACAAGACCTCCGAGGTGAACCAGCGCGTGTTCTC
ACTCGACGAGGTGTTCGAGATCGCCAACTTCAACAACTACCTCAACCAGTCCGGCATCACCAAGTTCAAC
ACCATCATCGGCGGCAAGTTCGTCAACGGCGAGAACACAAAGCGCAAGGGCATCAACGAGTACATCAACC
TCTACTCCCAGCAGATTAACGACAAGACCCTGAAGAAGTACAAGATGTCCGTCCTCTTCAAGCAAATCCT
CTCCGACACCGAGTCCAAGTCCTTCGTGATCGACAAGCTCGAGGACGACAGCGACGTGGTGACCACCATG
CAGTCCTTCTACGAGCAAATCGCCGCCTTCAAGACCGTCGAGGAGAAGTCCATCAAGGAGACTCTCAGCC
TCCTGTTCGACGACCTCAAGGCCCAGAAGCTCGACCTCTCCAAGATCTATTTCAAGAACGATAAGTCCCT
CACCGACCTCAGCCAGCAGGTTTTCGACGACTACTCCGTGATCGGCACAGCCGTGCTCGAGTATATCACG
CAGCAGATCGCCCCGAAGAACCTCGACAACCCGAGCAAGAAGGAGCAAGAGCTGATCGCCAAAAAGACCG
AGAAGGCGAAGTACCTCAGCCTCGAGACAATCAAGCTCGCCCTCGAGGAGTTCAACAAGCACCGCGACAT
TGACAAGCAGTGCCGCTTTGAGGAGATTCTCGCGAACTTCGCCGCGATCCCGATGATCTTCGATGAGATC
GCCCAGAACAAGGATAACCTCGCCCAGATCTCCATCAAGTACCAGAACCAGGGGAAGAAGGATCTTCTCC
AGGCCTCCGCCGAGGACGATGTGAAGGCTATTAAGGACCTCCTCGACCAGACCAACAACCTCCTCCACAA
GCTTAAGATCTTCCACATCTCCCAGTCCGAGGATAAGGCCAACATCCTGGACAAGGACGAGCACTTCTAC
CTCGTGTTCGAGGAGTGCTACTTCGAGCTGGCGAACATCGTGCCGCTCTACAACAAGATCCGCAACTACA
TCACCCAGAAGCCGTACTCGGACGAGAAGTTTAAGCTCAACTTCGAGAACTCCACCCTCGCCAACGGCTG
GGACAAGAACAAGGAGCCAGACAACACCGCCATCCTCTTCATCAAGGATGACAAGTACTACCTCGGCGTG
ATGAACAAGAAGAACAACAAGATTTTCGACGATAAGGCGATCAAGGAGAACAAGGGCGAGGGCTACAAGA
AGATCGTCTACAAGCTCCTCCCAGGCGCCAACAAGATGCTCCCGAAGGTGTTCTTCAGCGCCAAGAGCAT
CAAGTTCTACAACCCGTCCGAGGACATCCTCCGCATCCGCAACCATTCCACCCACACCAAGAATGGCTCC
CCGCAGAAGGGCTACGAGAAGTTCGAGTTCAACATCGAGGACTGCCGCAAGTTCATCGACTTCTACAAGC
AGAGCATCTCCAAGCACCCAGAGTGGAAGGATTTCGGCTTCCGCTTCAGCGACACCCAGCGCTACAACAG
CATCGATGAGTTCTACCGCGAGGTCGAGAATCAGGGCTATAAGCTGACGTTCGAGAATATCTCCGAGAGC
TACATCGACTCCGTGGTCAACCAGGGCAAGCTCTACCTGTTCCAGATCTATAACAAGGATTTCTCCGCCT
ACAGCAAGGGCAGGCCGAACCTCCATACCCTCTACTGGAAGGCCCTCTTCGACGAGAGGAACCTCCAGGA
CGTGGTGTACAAGCTCAATGGCGAGGCGGAGCTGTTCTACCGGAAGCAGTCTATCCCGAAGAAGATCACC
CACCCGGCCAAGGAGGCCATTGCCAACAAGAACAAGGACAACCCGAAGAAGGAGTCCGTTTTCGAGTACG
ACCTGATCAAGGATAAGCGCTTTACCGAGGACAAGTTCTTCTTCCACTGCCCGATCACCATCAACTTCAA
GAGCAGCGGCGCGAACAAGTTCAATGACGAGATCAACCTCCTGCTGAAGGAGAAGGCTAACGACGTCCAC
ATCCTCTCCATCGACAGGGGCGAGAGACACCTCGCCTACTACACACTCGTGGACGGCAAGGGCAACATCA
TCAAGCAGGACACCTTCAATATCATCGGCAACGACCGCATGAAAACCAACTACCACGATAAGCTGGCCGC
CATCGAGAAGGACAGGGATTCCGCTAGGAAGGACTGGAAGAAGATTAACAATATTAAGGAGATGAAGGAG
GGCTACCTCTCCCAGGTGGTGCACGAGATTGCCAAGCTCGTCATCGAGTACAACGCCATCGTGGTTTTCG
AGGACCTTAACTTCGGCTTCAAGCGCGGCAGGTTCAAGGTTGAGAAGCAGGTCTACCAAAAGCTCGAGAA
GATGCTCATTGAGAAGCTCAATTACCTGGTGTTTAAGGATAACGAGTTCGACAAGACAGGCGGCGTGCTC
AGAGCCTACCAACTCACAGCTCCGTTTGAGACATTCAAGAAGATGGGCAAGCAGACCGGCATTATCTACT
ACGTGCCAGCCGGCTTCACCAGCAAGATCTGCCCAGTGACCGGCTTCGTCAACCAGCTCTACCCGAAGTA
CGAGAGCGTGTCCAAGTCGCAAGAGTTCTTTAGCAAGTTCGATAAGATCTGCTACAACCTCGATAAGGGC
TACTTTGAGTTCAGCTTCGACTATAAGAATTTCGGCGACAAGGCCGCGAAGGGCAAGTGGACAATTGCTT
CCTTCGGCTCCCGCCTGATCAACTTCCGCAACAGCGACAAGAACCACAACTGGGACACCCGCGAGGTGTA
CCCCACAAAGGAGTTGGAGAAGCTCCTGAAGGACTACTCCATTGAGTACGGCCACGGCGAGTGCATCAAG
GCTGCCATTTGCGGCGAGTCCGATAAGAAGTTCTTCGCCAAGCTCACCTCCGTGCTCAACACGATCCTCC
AGATGCGCAACTCCAAGACCGGCACCGAGCTGGACTACCTCATTTCCCCAGTGGCCGACGTGAACGGCAA
CTTCTTCGATTCTAGGCAGGCCCCAAAGAACATGCCGCAGGATGCCGATGCCAACGGCGCCTATCATATT
GGCCTCAAGGGCCTCATGCTCCTGGGCCGCATCAAGAACAATCAAGAGGGCAAGAAGCTCAACCTCGTCA
TCAAGAACGAGGAGTACTTCGAGTTCGTGCAGAACCGGAACAACGACTCCAGGGCCGACCCAAAGAAGAA
GAGGAAGGTCTGAGCTTTGAGACCACGAA
Features (pLannotate 1.2.2; 7 found; start..end, strand, type, name):
    110..214     +  promoter       AmpR promoter: bla
    205..285     -  CDS            int (fragment): INT2_ECOLX - Protein inferred from homology: Swiss-Prot protein existence level 3. Putative integrase believed to be involved in the insertion of antibiotic resistance genes into plasmids and transposons. From Escherichia coli.
    373..429     +  CDS            GmR (fragment): gentamycin acetyltransferase; aacC1; confers resistance to gentamycin
    436..1224    +  CDS            aadA: S3AD_ECOLX - Experimental evidence at protein level: Swiss-Prot protein existence level 1. Mediates bacterial resistance to the antibiotics streptomycin and spectinomycin. From Escherichia coli.
   1398..1986    +  rep_origin     ori: high-copy-number ColE1/pMB1/pBR322/pUC origin of replication
   2169..2218    +  CDS            lacI (fragment): lac repressor; lacI; The lac repressor binds to the lac operator to inhibit transcription in E. coli. This inhibition can be relieved by adding lactose or isopropyl-β-D-thiogalactopyranoside (IPTG).
   2235..6134    +  CDS            cas12a: CS12A_FRATN - Also known as cpf1 From Francisella tularensis subsp. novicida (strain U112).
