[The description below was written by a language model from this plasmid's Addgene catalogue record and pLannotate feature annotations shown in this document.]
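Description:
pFH16 is a Level 0 module from a modular (Golden Gate/MoClo-style) cloning toolkit for plant genome editing, built in the pICH41308 backbone and catalogued under plant expression, CRISPR and synthetic biology. It is a small, high-copy E. coli plasmid of about 6.2 kb that replicates from a ColE1/pUC-type origin and is selected with spectinomycin through the aadA adenylyltransferase gene, which is driven by a bla-type promoter. The short integrase, gentamicin acetyltransferase and lacI fragments annotated around the marker and the cloning site are remnants of how the backbone was assembled rather than functional genes.

The payload is a synthetic, rice codon-optimised coding sequence for FnCas12a (also called Cpf1), the RNA-guided type V CRISPR nuclease from Francisella tularensis subsp. novicida, annotated as a single open reading frame of roughly 3.9 kb. No plant promoter, terminator, nuclear localisation signal or epitope tag is annotated in the feature table, which fits its role as a Level 0 part: in this kind of hierarchical system, a Level 0 plasmid stores one basic element, here a coding sequence. That element is released by a type IIS restriction enzyme and combined with separate promoter and terminator modules to form a complete transcription unit at the next level. The plasmid is therefore not an expression construct in its own right but a building block for assembling Cas12a-based editing vectors, with codon usage suggesting use in rice or other monocots. The record does not state the specific flanking overhangs or type IIS sites.
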