Addgene plasmid #125801: pFH16
Purpose: Level0 FnCas12a, rice codon optimized
Depositing lab: Vladimir Nekrasov. Depositing organization: Rothamsted Research. Publication: A modular cloning toolkit for genome editing in plants. Hahn F, Korolev A, Sanjurjo Loures L, Nekrasov V. BMC Plant Biol. 2020 Apr 23;20(1):179. doi: 10.1186/s12870-020-02388-2. PubMed 32326901.
Backbone
  Vector backbone: pICH41308
  Vector type: Plant Expression, CRISPR, Synthetic Biology
Growth in bacteria
  Bacterial resistance: Spectinomycin, 50 μg/mL
  Growth temperature: 37°C
  Growth strain: DH5alpha
  Copy number: High Copy
Gene/Insert
  Gene/Insert name: FnCas12a, rice codon optimized
  Species: Synthetic
Terms and licenses: Academic/Nonprofit Terms; Industry Terms: Not Available to Industry
How to cite: pFH16 was a gift from Vladimir Nekrasov (Addgene plasmid # 125801 ; http://n2t.net/addgene:125801 ; RRID:Addgene_125801)
